Addgene plasmid #201604: LENTICRISPR-LUC7L3_sgRNA1
Purpose: CRISPR/Cas9-mediated gene knock-out
Depositing lab: Alexis Jourdain & Vamsi Mootha. Depositing organization: Broad Institute. Publication: Loss of LUC7L2 and U1 snRNP subunits shifts energy metabolism from glycolysis to OXPHOS. Jourdain AA, Begg BE, Mick E, Shah H, Calvo SE, Skinner OS, Sharma R, Blue SM, Yeo GW, Burge CB, Mootha VK. Mol Cell. 2021 May 6;81(9):1905-1919.e12. doi: 10.1016/j.molcel.2021.02.033. Epub 2021 Apr 13. PubMed 33852893.
Backbone
  Vector backbone: lentiCRISPR v2
  Backbone manufacturer: Feng Zhang, Addgene #52961
  Vector type: Lentiviral, CRISPR
  Selectable markers: Puromycin
Growth in bacteria
  Bacterial resistance: Ampicillin, 100 μg/mL
  Growth temperature: 37°C
  Growth strain: NEB Stable
  Copy number: High Copy
Gene/Insert
  Gene/Insert name: LUC7L3
  gRNA/shRNA sequence: GTAGAACGTAGGATCAGACG
  Species: H. sapiens (human)
  Entrez Gene: LUC7L3 (a.k.a. CRA, CREAP-1, CROP, LUC7A, OA48-18, hLuc7A)
  Cloning method: Restriction Enzyme; 5′ cloning site BsmBI (unknown if destroyed); 3′ cloning site BsmBI (unknown if destroyed)
Terms and licenses: Academic/Nonprofit Terms; Industry Terms: Not Available to Industry
How to cite: LENTICRISPR-LUC7L3_sgRNA1 was a gift from Alexis Jourdain & Vamsi Mootha (Addgene plasmid # 201604 ; http://n2t.net/addgene:201604 ; RRID:Addgene_201604)
