[The description below was written by a language model from this plasmid's Addgene catalogue record and pLannotate feature annotations shown in this document.]
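Description:
LENTICRISPR-LUC7L3_sgRNA1 is an all-in-one lentiviral CRISPR/Cas9 knock-out plasmid built on the lentiCRISPR v2 backbone, carrying a single guide RNA directed against human LUC7L3 (also known as CROP or hLuc7A). The sequenced plasmid is about 13 kb. It is propagated in E. coli through a high-copy ColE1/pUC-type origin with ampicillin resistance (AmpR), and it also carries an f1 origin. The guide was inserted by restriction cloning at the BsmBI sites of the backbone, which places it between the human U6 RNA polymerase III promoter and the Streptococcus pyogenes gRNA scaffold.

The viral cassette has a self-inactivating design. A CMV enhancer/promoter fused to a truncated HIV-1 5' LTR drives genomic RNA production in packaging cells. This is followed by the Ψ packaging signal, a gag fragment, the RRE for Rev-dependent nuclear export and the cPPT/CTS, and the cassette is closed by a ΔU3 3' LTR with a downstream bGH polyadenylation signal. Downstream of the U6–sgRNA unit, an EF-1α core promoter drives S. pyogenes Cas9, followed by a puromycin N-acetyltransferase coding sequence for selecting transduced mammalian cells, and a WPRE enhances transcript expression. The feature table does not annotate the element linking Cas9 to PuroR. Outside the LTRs, the backbone contains an SV40/EM7-driven bleomycin/Zeocin resistance cassette, although puromycin is the only mammalian marker listed in the record.

The stated purpose is CRISPR/Cas9-mediated gene knock-out. The associated publication examined how loss of LUC7L2 and U1 snRNP subunits shifts cellular energy metabolism from glycolysis to oxidative phosphorylation.
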