Features (pLannotate 1.2.2; 33 found; start..end, strand, type, name):
    217..397     +  LTR            5' LTR (truncated): truncated 5' long terminal repeat (LTR) from HIV-1
    444..569     +  misc_feature   HIV-1 Ψ: packaging signal of human immunodeficiency virus type 1
    553..916     +  CDS            HIV-1 gag (fragment): gag protein from human immunodeficiency virus 1; gag
   1062..1295    +  misc_feature   RRE: The Rev response element (RRE) of HIV-1 allows for Rev-dependent mRNA export from the nucleus to the cytoplasm.
   1672..1772    +  CDS            Rev (fragment): human immunodeficiency virus 1 (HIV-1) Rev protein; rev; enhances nuclear export of unspliced and incompletely spliced viral mRNAs
   1822..1939    +  misc_feature   cPPT/CTS: central polypurine tract and central termination sequence of HIV-1
   1990..2230    +  promoter       U6 promoter: RNA polymerase III promoter for human U6 snRNA
   2259..2334    +  misc_RNA       gRNA scaffold: guide RNA scaffold for the Streptococcus pyogenes CRISPR/Cas9 system
   2352..2370    +  CDS            small t antigen (fragment): SV40 (simian virus 40) small t antigen
   2396..2607    +  promoter       EF-1α core promoter: core promoter for human elongation factor EF-1α
   2632..6735    +  CDS            Cas9: Cas9 (Csn1) endonuclease from the Streptococcus pyogenes Type II CRISPR/Cas system generates RNA-guided double strand breaks in DNA
   6873..7470    +  CDS            PuroR (fragment): puromycin N-acetyltransferase; pac from Streptomyces; confers resistance to puromycin
   7486..8074    +  misc_feature   WPRE: woodchuck hepatitis virus posttranscriptional regulatory element
   8125..8144    +  misc_feature   cPPT/CTS (fragment): central polypurine tract and central termination sequence of HIV-1
   8146..8379    +  LTR            3' LTR (ΔU3): self-inactivating 3' long terminal repeat (LTR) from HIV-1
   8411..8635    +  polyA_signal   bGH poly(A) signal: bovine growth hormone polyadenylation signal
   8639..8660    +  promoter       SV40 promoter (fragment): SV40 enhancer and early promoter
   8681..9109    +  rep_origin     f1 ori (sequence partly withheld): f1 bacteriophage origin of replication; arrow indicates direction of (+) strand synthesis
   9123..9452    +  promoter       SV40 promoter: SV40 enhancer and early promoter
   9500..9547    +  promoter       EM7 promoter: synthetic bacterial promoter&nbsp
   9566..9940    +  CDS            BleoR: antibiotic-binding protein; Sh ble from Streptoalloteichus hindustanus; confers resistance to bleomycin, phleomycin, and Zeocin™
   9950..10075   +  CDS            ble (fragment): BLE_KLEPN - Experimental evidence at protein level: Swiss-Prot protein existence level 1. Binding protein with a strong affinity to the bleomycin family of antibiotics. Binds to CL990; an antimitotic-antibiotic compound. From Klebsiella pneumoniae.
  10070..10191   +  polyA_signal   SV40 poly(A) signal: SV40 polyadenylation signal
  10262..10284   -  protein_bind   lac operator (fragment): The lac repressor binds to the lac operator to inhibit transcription in E. coli. This inhibition can be relieved by adding lactose or isopropyl-β-D-thiogalactopyranoside (IPTG). lac repressor encoded by lacI
  10288..10318   -  promoter       lac promoter: promoter for the E. coli lac operon
  10333..10354   -  protein_bind   CAP binding site: CAP binding activates transcription in the presence of cAMP. E. coli catabolite activator protein
  10367..10459   -  CDS            lacI (fragment): lac repressor; lacI; The lac repressor binds to the lac operator to inhibit transcription in E. coli. This inhibition can be relieved by adding lactose or isopropyl-β-D-thiogalactopyranoside (IPTG).
  10642..11230   -  rep_origin     ori: high-copy-number ColE1/pMB1/pBR322/pUC origin of replication
  11401..12261   -  CDS            AmpR: β-lactamase; bla; confers resistance to ampicillin, carbenicillin, and related antibiotics
  12262..12366   -  promoter       AmpR promoter: bla
  12425..12477   -  misc_feature   bom (fragment): basis of mobility region from pBR322
  12632..13011   +  enhancer       CMV enhancer: human cytomegalovirus immediate early enhancer
  13012..199     +  promoter       CMV promoter (across the origin): human cytomegalovirus (CMV) immediate early promoter
>Addgene plasmid #201604 | LENTICRISPR-LUC7L3_sgRNA1 | addgene full sequence | sequence record 396353 | Addgene NGS Result
TGATGCGGTTTTGGCAGTACATCAATGGGCGTGGATAGCGGTTTGACTCACGGGGATTTCCAAGTCTCCA
CCCCATTGACGTCAATGGGAGTTTGTTTTGGCACCAAAATCAACGGGACTTTCCAAAATGTCGTAACAAC
TCCGCCCCATTGACGCAAATGGGCGGTAGGCGTGTACGGTGGGAGGTCTATATAAGCAGCGCGTTTTGCC
TGTACTGGGTCTCTCTGGTTAGACCAGATCTGAGCCTGGGAGCTCTCTGGCTAACTAGGGAACCCACTGC
TTAAGCCTCAATAAAGCTTGCCTTGAGTGCTTCAAGTAGTGTGTGCCCGTCTGTTGTGTGACTCTGGTAA
CTAGAGATCCCTCAGACCCTTTTAGTCAGTGTGGAAAATCTCTAGCAGTGGCGCCCGAACAGGGACTTGA
AAGCGAAAGGGAAACCAGAGGAGCTCTCTCGACGCAGGACTCGGCTTGCTGAAGCGCGCACGGCAAGAGG
CGAGGGGCGGCGACTGGTGAGTACGCCAAAAATTTTGACTAGCGGAGGCTAGAAGGAGAGAGATGGGTGC
GAGAGCGTCAGTATTAAGCGGGGGAGAATTAGATCGCGATGGGAAAAAATTCGGTTAAGGCCAGGGGGAA
AGAAAAAATATAAATTAAAACATATAGTATGGGCAAGCAGGGAGCTAGAACGATTCGCAGTTAATCCTGG
CCTGTTAGAAACATCAGAAGGCTGTAGACAAATACTGGGACAGCTACAACCATCCCTTCAGACAGGATCA
GAAGAACTTAGATCATTATATAATACAGTAGCAACCCTCTATTGTGTGCATCAAAGGATAGAGATAAAAG
ACACCAAGGAAGCTTTAGACAAGATAGAGGAAGAGCAAAACAAAAGTAAGACCACCGCACAGCAAGCGGC
CGCTGATCTTCAGACCTGGAGGAGGAGATATGAGGGACAATTGGAGAAGTGAATTATATAAATATAAAGT
AGTAAAAATTGAACCATTAGGAGTAGCACCCACCAAGGCAAAGAGAAGAGTGGTGCAGAGAGAAAAAAGA
GCAGTGGGAATAGGAGCTTTGTTCCTTGGGTTCTTGGGAGCAGCAGGAAGCACTATGGGCGCAGCGTCAA
TGACGCTGACGGTACAGGCCAGACAATTATTGTCTGGTATAGTGCAGCAGCAGAACAATTTGCTGAGGGC
TATTGAGGCGCAACAGCATCTGTTGCAACTCACAGTCTGGGGCATCAAGCAGCTCCAGGCAAGAATCCTG
GCTGTGGAAAGATACCTAAAGGATCAACAGCTCCTGGGGATTTGGGGTTGCTCTGGAAAACTCATTTGCA
CCACTGCTGTGCCTTGGAATGCTAGTTGGAGTAATAAATCTCTGGAACAGATTTGGAATCACACGACCTG
GATGGAGTGGGACAGAGAAATTAACAATTACACAAGCTTAATACACTCCTTAATTGAAGAATCGCAAAAC
CAGCAAGAAAAGAATGAACAAGAATTATTGGAATTAGATAAATGGGCAAGTTTGTGGAATTGGTTTAACA
TAACAAATTGGCTGTGGTATATAAAATTATTCATAATGATAGTAGGAGGCTTGGTAGGTTTAAGAATAGT
TTTTGCTGTACTTTCTATAGTGAATAGAGTTAGGCAGGGATATTCACCATTATCGTTTCAGACCCACCTC
CCAACCCCGAGGGGACCCGACAGGCCCGAAGGAATAGAAGAAGAAGGTGGAGAGAGAGACAGAGACAGAT
CCATTCGATTAGTGAACGGATCGGCACTGCGTGCGCCAATTCTGCAGACAAATGGCAGTATTCATCCACA
ATTTTAAAAGAAAAGGGGGGATTGGGGGGTACAGTGCAGGGGAAAGAATAGTAGACATAATAGCAACAGA
CATACAAACTAAAGAATTACAAAAACAAATTACAAAAATTCAAAATTTTCGGGTTTATTACAGGGACAGC
AGAGATCCAGTTTGGTTAATTAAGGTACCGAGGGCCTATTTCCCATGATTCCTTCATATTTGCATATACG
ATACAAGGCTGTTAGAGAGATAATTAGAATTAATTTGACTGTAAACACAAAGATATTAGTACAAAATACG
TGACGTAGAAAGTAATAATTTCTTGGGTAGTTTGCAGTTTTAAAATTATGTTTTAAAATGGACTATCATA
TGCTTACCGTAACTTGAAAGTATTTCGATTTCTTGGCTTTATATATCTTGTGGAAAGGACGAAACACCGT
AGAACGTAGGATCAGACGGTTTTAGAGCTAGAAATAGCAAGTTAAAATAAGGCTAGTCCGTTATCAACTT
GAAAAAGTGGCACCGAGTCGGTGCTTTTTTGAATTCGCTAGCTAGGTCTTGAAAGGAGTGGGAATTGGCT
CCGGTGCCCGTCAGTGGGCAGAGCGCACATCGCCCACAGTCCCCGAGAAGTTGGGGGGAGGGGTCGGCAA
TTGATCCGGTGCCTAGAGAAGGTGGCGCGGGGTAAACTGGGAAAGTGATGTCGTGTACTGGCTCCGCCTT
TTTCCCGAGGGTGGGGGAGAACCGTATATAAGTGCAGTAGTCGCCGTGAACGTTCTTTTTCGCAACGGGT
TTGCCGCCAGAACACAGGACCGGTTCTAGAGCGCTGCCACCATGGACAAGAAGTACAGCATCGGCCTGGA
CATCGGCACCAACTCTGTGGGCTGGGCCGTGATCACCGACGAGTACAAGGTGCCCAGCAAGAAATTCAAG
GTGCTGGGCAACACCGACCGGCACAGCATCAAGAAGAACCTGATCGGAGCCCTGCTGTTCGACAGCGGCG
AAACAGCCGAGGCCACCCGGCTGAAGAGAACCGCCAGAAGAAGATACACCAGACGGAAGAACCGGATCTG
CTATCTGCAAGAGATCTTCAGCAACGAGATGGCCAAGGTGGACGACAGCTTCTTCCACAGACTGGAAGAG
TCCTTCCTGGTGGAAGAGGATAAGAAGCACGAGCGGCACCCCATCTTCGGCAACATCGTGGACGAGGTGG
CCTACCACGAGAAGTACCCCACCATCTACCACCTGAGAAAGAAACTGGTGGACAGCACCGACAAGGCCGA
CCTGCGGCTGATCTATCTGGCCCTGGCCCACATGATCAAGTTCCGGGGCCACTTCCTGATCGAGGGCGAC
CTGAACCCCGACAACAGCGACGTGGACAAGCTGTTCATCCAGCTGGTGCAGACCTACAACCAGCTGTTCG
AGGAAAACCCCATCAACGCCAGCGGCGTGGACGCCAAGGCCATCCTGTCTGCCAGACTGAGCAAGAGCAG
ACGGCTGGAAAATCTGATCGCCCAGCTGCCCGGCGAGAAGAAGAATGGCCTGTTCGGAAACCTGATTGCC
CTGAGCCTGGGCCTGACCCCCAACTTCAAGAGCAACTTCGACCTGGCCGAGGATGCCAAACTGCAGCTGA
GCAAGGACACCTACGACGACGACCTGGACAACCTGCTGGCCCAGATCGGCGACCAGTACGCCGACCTGTT
TCTGGCCGCCAAGAACCTGTCCGACGCCATCCTGCTGAGCGACATCCTGAGAGTGAACACCGAGATCACC
AAGGCCCCCCTGAGCGCCTCTATGATCAAGAGATACGACGAGCACCACCAGGACCTGACCCTGCTGAAAG
CTCTCGTGCGGCAGCAGCTGCCTGAGAAGTACAAAGAGATTTTCTTCGACCAGAGCAAGAACGGCTACGC
CGGCTACATTGACGGCGGAGCCAGCCAGGAAGAGTTCTACAAGTTCATCAAGCCCATCCTGGAAAAGATG
GACGGCACCGAGGAACTGCTCGTGAAGCTGAACAGAGAGGACCTGCTGCGGAAGCAGCGGACCTTCGACA
ACGGCAGCATCCCCCACCAGATCCACCTGGGAGAGCTGCACGCCATTCTGCGGCGGCAGGAAGATTTTTA
CCCATTCCTGAAGGACAACCGGGAAAAGATCGAGAAGATCCTGACCTTCCGCATCCCCTACTACGTGGGC
CCTCTGGCCAGGGGAAACAGCAGATTCGCCTGGATGACCAGAAAGAGCGAGGAAACCATCACCCCCTGGA
ACTTCGAGGAAGTGGTGGACAAGGGCGCTTCCGCCCAGAGCTTCATCGAGCGGATGACCAACTTCGATAA
GAACCTGCCCAACGAGAAGGTGCTGCCCAAGCACAGCCTGCTGTACGAGTACTTCACCGTGTATAACGAG
CTGACCAAAGTGAAATACGTGACCGAGGGAATGAGAAAGCCCGCCTTCCTGAGCGGCGAGCAGAAAAAGG
CCATCGTGGACCTGCTGTTCAAGACCAACCGGAAAGTGACCGTGAAGCAGCTGAAAGAGGACTACTTCAA
GAAAATCGAGTGCTTCGACTCCGTGGAAATCTCCGGCGTGGAAGATCGGTTCAACGCCTCCCTGGGCACA
TACCACGATCTGCTGAAAATTATCAAGGACAAGGACTTCCTGGACAATGAGGAAAACGAGGACATTCTGG
AAGATATCGTGCTGACCCTGACACTGTTTGAGGACAGAGAGATGATCGAGGAACGGCTGAAAACCTATGC
CCACCTGTTCGACGACAAAGTGATGAAGCAGCTGAAGCGGCGGAGATACACCGGCTGGGGCAGGCTGAGC
CGGAAGCTGATCAACGGCATCCGGGACAAGCAGTCCGGCAAGACAATCCTGGATTTCCTGAAGTCCGACG
GCTTCGCCAACAGAAACTTCATGCAGCTGATCCACGACGACAGCCTGACCTTTAAAGAGGACATCCAGAA
AGCCCAGGTGTCCGGCCAGGGCGATAGCCTGCACGAGCACATTGCCAATCTGGCCGGCAGCCCCGCCATT
AAGAAGGGCATCCTGCAGACAGTGAAGGTGGTGGACGAGCTCGTGAAAGTGATGGGCCGGCACAAGCCCG
AGAACATCGTGATCGAAATGGCCAGAGAGAACCAGACCACCCAGAAGGGACAGAAGAACAGCCGCGAGAG
AATGAAGCGGATCGAAGAGGGCATCAAAGAGCTGGGCAGCCAGATCCTGAAAGAACACCCCGTGGAAAAC
ACCCAGCTGCAGAACGAGAAGCTGTACCTGTACTACCTGCAGAATGGGCGGGATATGTACGTGGACCAGG
AACTGGACATCAACCGGCTGTCCGACTACGATGTGGACCATATCGTGCCTCAGAGCTTTCTGAAGGACGA
CTCCATCGACAACAAGGTGCTGACCAGAAGCGACAAGAACCGGGGCAAGAGCGACAACGTGCCCTCCGAA
GAGGTCGTGAAGAAGATGAAGAACTACTGGCGGCAGCTGCTGAACGCCAAGCTGATTACCCAGAGAAAGT
TCGACAATCTGACCAAGGCCGAGAGAGGCGGCCTGAGCGAACTGGATAAGGCCGGCTTCATCAAGAGACA
GCTGGTGGAAACCCGGCAGATCACAAAGCACGTGGCACAGATCCTGGACTCCCGGATGAACACTAAGTAC
GACGAGAATGACAAGCTGATCCGGGAAGTGAAAGTGATCACCCTGAAGTCCAAGCTGGTGTCCGATTTCC
GGAAGGATTTCCAGTTTTACAAAGTGCGCGAGATCAACAACTACCACCACGCCCACGACGCCTACCTGAA
CGCCGTCGTGGGAACCGCCCTGATCAAAAAGTACCCTAAGCTGGAAAGCGAGTTCGTGTACGGCGACTAC
AAGGTGTACGACGTGCGGAAGATGATCGCCAAGAGCGAGCAGGAAATCGGCAAGGCTACCGCCAAGTACT
TCTTCTACAGCAACATCATGAACTTTTTCAAGACCGAGATTACCCTGGCCAACGGCGAGATCCGGAAGCG
GCCTCTGATCGAGACAAACGGCGAAACCGGGGAGATCGTGTGGGATAAGGGCCGGGATTTTGCCACCGTG
CGGAAAGTGCTGAGCATGCCCCAAGTGAATATCGTGAAAAAGACCGAGGTGCAGACAGGCGGCTTCAGCA
AAGAGTCTATCCTGCCCAAGAGGAACAGCGATAAGCTGATCGCCAGAAAGAAGGACTGGGACCCTAAGAA
GTACGGCGGCTTCGACAGCCCCACCGTGGCCTATTCTGTGCTGGTGGTGGCCAAAGTGGAAAAGGGCAAG
TCCAAGAAACTGAAGAGTGTGAAAGAGCTGCTGGGGATCACCATCATGGAAAGAAGCAGCTTCGAGAAGA
ATCCCATCGACTTTCTGGAAGCCAAGGGCTACAAAGAAGTGAAAAAGGACCTGATCATCAAGCTGCCTAA
GTACTCCCTGTTCGAGCTGGAAAACGGCCGGAAGAGAATGCTGGCCTCTGCCGGCGAACTGCAGAAGGGA
AACGAACTGGCCCTGCCCTCCAAATATGTGAACTTCCTGTACCTGGCCAGCCACTATGAGAAGCTGAAGG
GCTCCCCCGAGGATAATGAGCAGAAACAGCTGTTTGTGGAACAGCACAAGCACTACCTGGACGAGATCAT
CGAGCAGATCAGCGAGTTCTCCAAGAGAGTGATCCTGGCCGACGCTAATCTGGACAAAGTGCTGTCCGCC
TACAACAAGCACCGGGATAAGCCCATCAGAGAGCAGGCCGAGAATATCATCCACCTGTTTACCCTGACCA
ATCTGGGAGCCCCTGCCGCCTTCAAGTACTTTGACACCACCATCGACCGGAAGAGGTACACCAGCACCAA
AGAGGTGCTGGACGCCACCCTGATCCACCAGAGCATCACCGGCCTGTACGAGACACGGATCGACCTGTCT
CAGCTGGGAGGCGACAAGCGACCTGCCGCCACAAAGAAGGCTGGACAGGCTAAGAAGAAGAAAGATTACA
AAGACGATGACGATAAGGGATCCGGCGCAACAAACTTCTCTCTGCTGAAACAAGCCGGAGATGTCGAAGA
GAATCCTGGACCGACCGAGTACAAGCCCACGGTGCGCCTCGCCACCCGCGACGACGTCCCCAGGGCCGTA
CGCACCCTCGCCGCCGCGTTCGCCGACTACCCCGCCACGCGCCACACCGTCGATCCGGACCGCCACATCG
AGCGGGTCACCGAGCTGCAAGAACTCTTCCTCACGCGCGTCGGGCTCGACATCGGCAAGGTGTGGGTCGC
GGACGACGGCGCCGCGGTGGCGGTCTGGACCACGCCGGAGAGCGTCGAAGCGGGGGCGGTGTTCGCCGAG
ATCGGCCCGCGCATGGCCGAGTTGAGCGGTTCCCGGCTGGCCGCGCAGCAACAGATGGAAGGCCTCCTGG
CGCCGCACCGGCCCAAGGAGCCCGCGTGGTTCCTGGCCACCGTCGGAGTCTCGCCCGACCACCAGGGCAA
GGGTCTGGGCAGCGCCGTCGTGCTCCCCGGAGTGGAGGCGGCCGAGCGCGCCGGGGTGCCCGCCTTCCTG
GAGACCTCCGCGCCCCGCAACCTCCCCTTCTACGAGCGGCTCGGCTTCACCGTCACCGCCGACGTCGAGG
TGCCCGAAGGACCGCGCACCTGGTGCATGACCCGCAAGCCCGGTGCCTGAACGCGTTAAGTCGACAATCA
ACCTCTGGATTACAAAATTTGTGAAAGATTGACTGGTATTCTTAACTATGTTGCTCCTTTTACGCTATGT
GGATACGCTGCTTTAATGCCTTTGTATCATGCTATTGCTTCCCGTATGGCTTTCATTTTCTCCTCCTTGT
ATAAATCCTGGTTGCTGTCTCTTTATGAGGAGTTGTGGCCCGTTGTCAGGCAACGTGGCGTGGTGTGCAC
TGTGTTTGCTGACGCAACCCCCACTGGTTGGGGCATTGCCACCACCTGTCAGCTCCTTTCCGGGACTTTC
GCTTTCCCCCTCCCTATTGCCACGGCGGAACTCATCGCCGCCTGCCTTGCCCGCTGCTGGACAGGGGCTC
GGCTGTTGGGCACTGACAATTCCGTGGTGTTGTCGGGGAAATCATCGTCCTTTCCTTGGCTGCTCGCCTG
TGTTGCCACCTGGATTCTGCGCGGGACGTCCTTCTGCTACGTCCCTTCGGCCCTCAATCCAGCGGACCTT
CCTTCCCGCGGCCTGCTGCCGGCTCTGCGGCCTCTTCCGCGTCTTCGCCTTCGCCCTCAGACGAGTCGGA
TCTCCCTTTGGGCCGCCTCCCCGCGTCGACTTTAAGACCAATGACTTACAAGGCAGCTGTAGATCTTAGC
CACTTTTTAAAAGAAAAGGGGGGACTGGAAGGGCTAATTCACTCCCAACGAAGACAAGATCTGCTTTTTG
CTTGTACTGGGTCTCTCTGGTTAGACCAGATCTGAGCCTGGGAGCTCTCTGGCTAACTAGGGAACCCACT
GCTTAAGCCTCAATAAAGCTTGCCTTGAGTGCTTCAAGTAGTGTGTGCCCGTCTGTTGTGTGACTCTGGT
AACTAGAGATCCCTCAGACCCTTTTAGTCAGTGTGGAAAATCTCTAGCAGGGCCCGTTTAAACCCGCTGA
TCAGCCTCGACTGTGCCTTCTAGTTGCCAGCCATCTGTTGTTTGCCCCTCCCCCGTGCCTTCCTTGACCC
TGGAAGGTGCCACTCCCACTGTCCTTTCCTAATAAAATGAGGAAATTGCATCGCATTGTCTGAGTAGGTG
TCATTCTATTCTGGGGGGTGGGGTGGGGCAGGACAGCAAGGGGGAGGATTGGGAAGACAATAGCAGGCAT
GCTGGGGATGCGGTGGGCTCTATGGCTTCTGAGGCGGAAAGAACCAGCTGGGGCTCTAGGGGGTATCCCC
[124 nt withheld, positions 8681-8804]
C
[91 nt withheld, positions 8806-8896]
A
[49 nt withheld, positions 8898-8946]
CCTTTGACGTTGGAGTCCACGTTCTTT
[37 nt withheld, positions 8974-9010]
ACCCTATCTCGGTCTATTCTTTTGATTTATAAGGGATTTTGCCGATTTCGGCCTATTGGTTAAAAAATGA
GCTGATTTAACAAAAATTTAACGCGAATTAATTCTGTGGAATGTGTGTCAGTTAGGGTGTGGAAAGTCCC
CAGGCTCCCCAGCAGGCAGAAGTATGCAAAGCATGCATCTCAATTAGTCAGCAACCAGGTGTGGAAAGTC
CCCAGGCTCCCCAGCAGGCAGAAGTATGCAAAGCATGCATCTCAATTAGTCAGCAACCATAGTCCCGCCC
CTAACTCCGCCCATCCCGCCCCTAACTCCGCCCAGTTCCGCCCATTCTCCGCCCCATGGCTGACTAATTT
TTTTTATTTATGCAGAGGCCGAGGCCGCCTCTGCCTCTGAGCTATTCCAGAAGTAGTGAGGAGGCTTTTT
TGGAGGCCTAGGCTTTTGCAAAAAGCTCCCGGGAGCTTGTATATCCATTTTCGGATCTGATCAGCACGTG
TTGACAATTAATCATCGGCATAGTATATCGGCATAGTATAATACGACAAGGTGAGGAACTAAACCATGGC
CAAGTTGACCAGTGCCGTTCCGGTGCTCACCGCGCGCGACGTCGCCGGAGCGGTCGAGTTCTGGACCGAC
CGGCTCGGGTTCTCCCGGGACTTCGTGGAGGACGACTTCGCCGGTGTGGTCCGGGACGACGTGACCCTGT
TCATCAGCGCGGTCCAGGACCAGGTGGTGCCGGACAACACCCTGGCCTGGGTGTGGGTGCGCGGCCTGGA
CGAGCTGTACGCCGAGTGGTCGGAGGTCGTGTCCACGAACTTCCGGGACGCCTCCGGGCCGGCCATGACC
GAGATCGGCGAGCAGCCGTGGGGGCGGGAGTTCGCCCTGCGCGACCCGGCCGGCAACTGCGTGCACTTCG
TGGCCGAGGAGCAGGACTGACACGTGCTACGAGATTTCGATTCCACCGCCGCCTTCTATGAAAGGTTGGG
CTTCGGAATCGTTTTCCGGGACGCCGGCTGGATGATCCTCCAGCGCGGGGATCTCATGCTGGAGTTCTTC
GCCCACCCCAACTTGTTTATTGCAGCTTATAATGGTTACAAATAAAGCAATAGCATCACAAATTTCACAA
ATAAAGCATTTTTTTCACTGCATTCTAGTTGTGGTTTGTCCAAACTCATCAATGTATCTTATCATGTCTG
TATACCGTCGACCTCTAGCTAGAGCTTGGCGTAATCATGGTCATAGCTGTTTCCTGTGTGAAATTGTTAT
CCGCTCACAATTCCACACAACATACGAGCCGGAAGCATAAAGTGTAAAGCCTGGGGTGCCTAATGAGTGA
GCTAACTCACATTAATTGCGTTGCGCTCACTGCCCGCTTTCCAGTCGGGAAACCTGTCGTGCCAGCTGCA
TTAATGAATCGGCCAACGCGCGGGGAGAGGCGGTTTGCGTATTGGGCGCTCTTCCGCTTCCTCGCTCACT
GACTCGCTGCGCTCGGTCGTTCGGCTGCGGCGAGCGGTATCAGCTCACTCAAAGGCGGTAATACGGTTAT
CCACAGAATCAGGGGATAACGCAGGAAAGAACATGTGAGCAAAAGGCCAGCAAAAGGCCAGGAACCGTAA
AAAGGCCGCGTTGCTGGCGTTTTTCCATAGGCTCCGCCCCCCTGACGAGCATCACAAAAATCGACGCTCA
AGTCAGAGGTGGCGAAACCCGACAGGACTATAAAGATACCAGGCGTTTCCCCCTGGAAGCTCCCTCGTGC
GCTCTCCTGTTCCGACCCTGCCGCTTACCGGATACCTGTCCGCCTTTCTCCCTTCGGGAAGCGTGGCGCT
TTCTCATAGCTCACGCTGTAGGTATCTCAGTTCGGTGTAGGTCGTTCGCTCCAAGCTGGGCTGTGTGCAC
GAACCCCCCGTTCAGCCCGACCGCTGCGCCTTATCCGGTAACTATCGTCTTGAGTCCAACCCGGTAAGAC
ACGACTTATCGCCACTGGCAGCAGCCACTGGTAACAGGATTAGCAGAGCGAGGTATGTAGGCGGTGCTAC
AGAGTTCTTGAAGTGGTGGCCTAACTACGGCTACACTAGAAGAACAGTATTTGGTATCTGCGCTCTGCTG
AAGCCAGTTACCTTCGGAAAAAGAGTTGGTAGCTCTTGATCCGGCAAACAAACCACCGCTGGTAGCGGTG
GTTTTTTTGTTTGCAAGCAGCAGATTACGCGCAGAAAAAAAGGATCTCAAGAAGATCCTTTGATCTTTTC
TACGGGGTCTGACGCTCAGTGGAACGAAAACTCACGTTAAGGGATTTTGGTCATGAGATTATCAAAAAGG
ATCTTCACCTAGATCCTTTTAAATTAAAAATGAAGTTTTAAATCAATCTAAAGTATATATGAGTAAACTT
GGTCTGACAGTTACCAATGCTTAATCAGTGAGGCACCTATCTCAGCGATCTGTCTATTTCGTTCATCCAT
AGTTGCCTGACTCCCCGTCGTGTAGATAACTACGATACGGGAGGGCTTACCATCTGGCCCCAGTGCTGCA
ATGATACCGCGAGACCCACGCTCACCGGCTCCAGATTTATCAGCAATAAACCAGCCAGCCGGAAGGGCCG
AGCGCAGAAGTGGTCCTGCAACTTTATCCGCCTCCATCCAGTCTATTAATTGTTGCCGGGAAGCTAGAGT
AAGTAGTTCGCCAGTTAATAGTTTGCGCAACGTTGTTGCCATTGCTACAGGCATCGTGGTGTCACGCTCG
TCGTTTGGTATGGCTTCATTCAGCTCCGGTTCCCAACGATCAAGGCGAGTTACATGATCCCCCATGTTGT
GCAAAAAAGCGGTTAGCTCCTTCGGTCCTCCGATCGTTGTCAGAAGTAAGTTGGCCGCAGTGTTATCACT
CATGGTTATGGCAGCACTGCATAATTCTCTTACTGTCATGCCATCCGTAAGATGCTTTTCTGTGACTGGT
GAGTACTCAACCAAGTCATTCTGAGAATAGTGTATGCGGCGACCGAGTTGCTCTTGCCCGGCGTCAATAC
GGGATAATACCGCGCCACATAGCAGAACTTTAAAAGTGCTCATCATTGGAAAACGTTCTTCGGGGCGAAA
ACTCTCAAGGATCTTACCGCTGTTGAGATCCAGTTCGATGTAACCCACTCGTGCACCCAACTGATCTTCA
GCATCTTTTACTTTCACCAGCGTTTCTGGGTGAGCAAAAACAGGAAGGCAAAATGCCGCAAAAAAGGGAA
TAAGGGCGACACGGAAATGTTGAATACTCATACTCTTCCTTTTTCAATATTATTGAAGCATTTATCAGGG
TTATTGTCTCATGAGCGGATACATATTTGAATGTATTTAGAAAAATAAACAAATAGGGGTTCCGCGCACA
TTTCCCCGAAAAGTGCCACCTGACGTCGACGGATCGGGAGATCTCCCGATCCCCTATGGTGCACTCTCAG
TACAATCTGCTCTGATGCCGCATAGTTAAGCCAGTATCTGCTCCCTGCTTGTGTGTTGGAGGTCGCTGAG
TAGTGCGCGAGCAAAATTTAAGCTACAACAAGGCAAGGCTTGACCGACAATTGCATGAAGAATCTGCTTA
GGGTTAGGCGTTTTGCGCTGCTTCGCGATGTACGGGCCAGATATACGCGTTGACATTGATTATTGACTAG
TTATTAATAGTAATCAATTACGGGGTCATTAGTTCATAGCCCATATATGGAGTTCCGCGTTACATAACTT
ACGGTAAATGGCCCGCCTGGCTGACCGCCCAACGACCCCCGCCCATTGACGTCAATAATGACGTATGTTC
CCATAGTAACGCCAATAGGGACTTTCCATTGACGTCAATGGGTGGAGTATTTACGGTAAACTGCCCACTT
GGCAGTACATCAAGTGTATCATATGCCAAGTACGCCCCCTATTGACGTCAATGACGGTAAATGGCCCGCC
TGGCATTATGCCCAGTACATGACCTTATGGGACTTTCCTACTTGGCAGTACATCTACGTATTAGTCATCG
CTATTACCATGG
